Addgene plasmid #119879: pDD120
Purpose: Constitutive expression of Che9c60 and Che9c61 recombinases on pB264/pBR322 backbone with kanamycin resistance.
Depositing lab: Tae Seok Moon. Depositing organization: Washington University in Saint Louis. Publication: Molecular Toolkit for Gene Expression Control and Genome Modification in Rhodococcus opacus PD630. DeLorenzo DM, Rottinghaus AG, Henson WR, Moon TS. ACS Synth Biol. 2018 Feb 16;7(2):727-738. doi: 10.1021/acssynbio.7b00416. Epub 2018 Feb 5. PubMed 29366319.
Backbone
  Vector backbone: pB264/pBR322
  Vector type: Bacterial Expression
Growth in bacteria
  Bacterial resistance: Kanamycin, 50 μg/mL
  Growth temperature: 37°C
  Growth strain: DH5alpha
  Copy number: Unknown
Gene/Insert
  Gene/Insert name: pConstitutive_Che9c60 and Che9c61
Resource information
  A portion of this plasmid was derived from a plasmid made by: Che9c60 and Che9c61 received from GF Hatfull and JC van Kessel (published as PMID: 17179933)
Terms and licenses: Academic/Nonprofit Terms; Industry Terms: Not Available to Industry
How to cite: pDD120 was a gift from Tae Seok Moon (Addgene plasmid # 119879 ; http://n2t.net/addgene:119879 ; RRID:Addgene_119879)
