[The description below was written by a language model from this plasmid's Addgene catalogue record and pLannotate feature annotations shown in this document.]
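Description:
pDD120 is a bacterial expression plasmid built on a hybrid pB264/pBR322 backbone and designed to express the recombinases Che9c60 and Che9c61 constitutively. The associated publication describes a toolkit for gene expression control and genome modification in Rhodococcus opacus PD630, so the pB264 portion presumably supplies replication in Rhodococcus. However, no pB264 replicon is annotated in either feature table. For propagation in E. coli the plasmid carries a ColE1/pMB1/pBR322-type origin. Selection is by kanamycin, through a Tn5-derived neo (nptII) gene. The short fragments of the bleomycin-binding gene, the Tn5 transposase and a Tn903 transposition protein that flank or lie near the marker look like non-functional remnants carried over with the resistance cassettes.

The payload is listed as a constitutive promoter driving Che9c60 and Che9c61, genes obtained from a mycobacteriophage recombineering system. In general terms these are the RecE-like exonuclease and RecT-like single-strand annealing protein of phage Che9c, which together promote homologous recombination of introduced linear DNA with the chromosome. Neither gene was recognised by the automated annotation. They most likely sit in the roughly 2 kb unannotated stretch between the rrnB T2 and rrnB T1 terminators, which would insulate and terminate the expression cassette. A short match to a Streptomyces coelicolor protein lies at the start of this region, and the record does not name the promoter.

Two sequence records are available, a 6,247 nt depositor sequence and a 6,222 nt sequencing result. They share the same layout and differ slightly within the Tn5 transposase remnant. The plasmid is intended to supply recombinase activity for recombineering-based genome editing in R. opacus.
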