Features (pLannotate 1.2.2; 8 found; start..end, strand, type, name):
      2..79      +  CDS            TRA2_ECOLX (fragment): Protein predicted: Swiss-Prot protein existence level 4. Required for transposition of transposon Tn903. From Escherichia coli.
    127..715     +  rep_origin     ori: high-copy-number ColE1/pMB1/pBR322/pUC origin of replication
   2266..2412    -  CDS            ble (fragment): BLE_KLEPN - Experimental evidence at protein level: Swiss-Prot protein existence level 1. Binding protein with a strong affinity to the bleomycin family of antibiotics. Binds to CL990; an antimitotic-antibiotic compound. From Klebsiella pneumoniae.
   2436..3227    -  CDS            neo: KKA2_KLEPN - Also known as kan, nptII. Experimental evidence at protein level: Swiss-Prot protein existence level 1. Resistance to kanamycin, neomycin, paromomycin, ribostamycin, butirosin and gentamicin B. From Klebsiella pneumoniae.
   3259..3615    -  CDS            tnpA (fragment): TN5P_ECOLX - Also known as tnp. Experimental evidence at protein level: Swiss-Prot protein existence level 1. Mediates transposition of transposon Tn5 by a 'cut and paste' mechanism. First, the monomeric transposase binds the 19 bp inverted DNA repeats flanking the transposon. Then, dimerization of the DNA- bound transposase creates a synaptic DNA complex. After nicking of the first DNA strand, excision of the transposon proceeds through a series of intermediates. The transposase then mediates the insertion of the transposon at a new site by strand transfer. The activity of the wild- type tran
   3754..3781    +  terminator     rrnB T2 terminator: transcription terminator T2 from the E. coli rrnB gene
   3817..3921    +  CDS            Y4104_STRCO (fragment): Protein inferred from homology: Swiss-Prot protein existence level 3. From Streptomyces coelicolor (strain ATCC BAA-471 / A3(2) / M145).
   6113..6159    +  terminator     rrnB T1 terminator: transcription terminator T1 from the E. coli rrnB gene
>Addgene plasmid #119879 | pDD120 | depositor full sequence | sequence record 227256 | pDD120 sequence 6247 bps
CCTCACTTTCTGGCTGGATGATGGGGCGATTCAGGCCTGGTATGAGTCAGCAACACCTTCTTCACGAGGC
AGACCTCACTAGTTCCACTGAGCGTCAGACCCCGTAGAAAAGATCAAAGGATCTTCTTGAGATCCTTTTT
TTCTGCGCGTAATCTGCTGCTTGCAAACAAAAAAACCACCGCTACCAGCGGTGGTTTGTTTGCCGGATCA
AGAGCTACCAACTCTTTTTCCGAAGGTAACTGGCTTCAGCAGAGCGCAGATACCAAATACTGTCCTTCTA
GTGTAGCCGTAGTTAGGCCACCACTTCAAGAACTCTGTAGCACCGCCTACATACCTCGCTCTGCTAATCC
TGTTACCAGTGGCTGCTGCCAGTGGCGATAAGTCGTGTCTTACCGGGTTGGACTCAAGACGATAGTTACC
GGATAAGGCGCAGCGGTCGGGCTGAACGGGGGGTTCGTGCACACAGCCCAGCTTGGAGCGAACGACCTAC
ACCGAACTGAGATACCTACAGCGTGAGCATTGAGAAAGCGCCACGCTTCCCGAAGGGAGAAAGGCGGACA
GGTATCCGGTAAGCGGCAGGGTCGGAACAGGAGAGCGCACGAGGGAGCTTCCAGGGGGAAACGCCTGGTA
TCTTTATAGTCCTGTCGGGTTTCGCCACCTCTGACTTGAGCGTCGATTTTTGTGATGCTCGTCAGGGGGG
CGGAGCCTATGGAAAAACGCCAGCAACGCGGCCTTTTTACGGTTCCTGGCCTTTTGCTGGCCTTTTGCTC
ACATGTTCTTTCCTGCGAGGAACGTCGGGCGGTCGAGCGCGGCGTCGTCGCGTGTGGAGTTGCGCGAGCG
GGTGGTCGAGGTCGAGAAGGTGGTGCATCGGCCGGCCACGACGGCCATTGCTCGTTTGAACAGGTCTCAC
AGACCATCAGGGTGCAACGCACCCGCACGGCAGGGCTGTCCCAAGGGGGACGGGCTGGTAGTGGACGTCA
TCGCAGCTGATACTCATCGCTCGATTCCTGCCAGGGCGTGATGGACAGTGCCGACCGAGCATCCCAGCTC
ATTGGCGATAGCTCTCATGGACATGCCAGTACCGCGTAGCTCCCGTATCTTCTCGCGCCGTTGCTGTGCC
CGGGACAGGTAGGCCTCTCGCGGCTCTGATGTCCACCGGATGATGCTGGCCGTCGATACGCCTGTGCGTT
CGGCGAGCTCCCGCACTGTTATCCCGTTGCGAGGCAGACGCTCAGTCATGTGTGGCCTCCTCAATTGCCA
GTCGCACCTGATCCAGTTTGGTGCTGCGTGCACGCCGGGCCTGGCCGCTGGCGACGCCGCCTTTGCGGCC
ACGGGCGGATTGGATGGTCGAGAGTGTGGCTTCGTAGACGGCGATACCGTCTTTCCAGATGCGGGATCGC
GTGGTGATCCATCGGTGAATGCTGGCGGCGATGGCGCGGGCTTCAGAGGGTGGGAGTTCCTCGGTGTAGC
TGGCGTTGAGGGCGGTGACTTCGCGGTGGAGGGCGAGTTCGAGGCCGGCGCTGTCATGAGTGGGCAGGTA
GTTGCGCATGAGGCCGGGGCGGGTGGCCCAGGTGCGAGCGGCGTGGAAGATTGCGCAGTTGCGGCCGAGT
CCTATGGGGGCGTCACGGTGGGCCTTGGTGTGCTGCCAGCGCGGGGAGGGCATGTGTGTGCCGAGTTCGG
CCTCGAGCTCGGCGAGGCTGCGCGGTTCGGTGTGGATCCAGTGCGTGTCCCAGCCTGAGTGTGTGGGGTT
CTTGGTCATCAGGCCTGAGTAGCCGATGTCCCCTTCGACGGCCCGGCGTAGCCCTTCGGTAACGGCGGCG
GCGTACGCGAGGGGCTTCCGTCGGGCGTACTCGGTGCGGGTGAACGGCTCGCGCAGCCACCAGTGCAGGT
GCGCATGCCCGTTGCTGCTGTTTTCGATCACGGCGTTCGGCATAGGGTGATTGCCTGCCGCTGACAGTGC
GCGCAGGGCGGAGTCGGGGTGGTCGACGTCGACGACGAGCAGATTGCTCAGTGTCTGCGGGTTGGCCTCG
ATGTAGCGCCGCTCAAGTGCGGCAGGGCGGCGCATTCGATAGACCCCCTCAAGGAAGTCGTTTGTTGCCA
AAGGCCAGAACGGTAGCCACATTTGCTCCCAGTCCCCACCTTCCCGCACCCCGTGTGTGTCCATGCTGGT
GACCGTCGCATGCTCTCGAACGAAACCTGGGCATTTCCCTCGGTGTGTTCAAAGTTAATCGTGAAGCCAA
GTCAGATGTTTCGGTCTTACATAAACGCGAAGAACTCCAGCATGAGATCCCCGCGCTGGAGGATCATCCA
GCCGGCGTCCCGGAAAACGATTCCGAAGCCCAACCTTTCATAGAAGGCGGCGGTGGAATCGAAATCTCGT
GATGGCAGGTTGGGCGTCGCTTGGTCGGTCATTTCGAACCCCAGAGTCCCGCTCAGAAGAACTCGTCAAG
AAGGCGATAGAAGGCGATGCGCTGCGAATCGGGAGCGGCGATACCGTAAAGCACGAGGAAGCGGTCAGCC
CATTCGCCGCCAAGCTCTTCAGCAATATCACGGGTAGCCAACGCTATGTCCTGATAGCGGTCCGCCACAC
CCAGCCGGCCACAGTCGATGAATCCAGAAAAGCGGCCATTTTCCACCATGATATTCGGCAAGCAGGCATC
GCCATGGGTCACGACGAGATCCTCGCCGTCGGGCATCCGCGCCTTGAGCCTGGCGAACAGTTCGGCTGGC
GCGAGCCCCTGATGCTCTTCGTCCAGATCATCCTGATCGACAAGACCGGCTTCCATCCGAGTACGTGCTC
GCTCGATGCGATGTTTCGCTTGGTGGTCGAATGGGCAGGTAGCCGGATCAAGCGTATGCAGCCGCCGCAT
TGCATCAGCCATGATGGATACTTTCTCGGCAGGAGCAAGGTGAGATGACAGGAGATCCTGCCCCGGCACT
TCGCCCAATAGCAGCCAGTCCCTTCCCGCTTCAGTGACAACGTCGAGCACAGCTGCGCAAGGAACGCCCG
TCGTGGCCAGCCACGATAGCCGCGCTGCCTCGTCTTGGAGTTCATTCAGGGCACCGGACAGGTCGGTCTT
GACAAAAAGAACCGGGCGCCCCTGCGCTGACAGCCGGAACACGGCGGCATCAGAGCAGCCGATTGTCTGT
TGTGCCCAGTCATAGCCGAATAGCCTCTCCACCCAAGCGGCCGGAGAACCTGCGTGCAATCCATCTTGTT
CAATCATGCGAAACGATCCTCATCCTGTCTCTTGATCAGATCTTGATCCCCTGCGCCATCAGATCCTTGG
CGGCAAGAAAGCCATCCAGTTTACTTTGCAGGGCTTCCCAACCTTACCAGAGGGCGCCCCAGCTGGCAAT
TCCGGTTCGCTTGCTGTCCATAAAACCGCCCAGTCTAGCTATCGCCATGTAAGCCCACTGCAAGCTACCT
GCTTTCTCTTTGCGCTTGCGTTTTCCCTTGTCCAGATAGCCCAGTAGCTGACATTCATCCGGGGTCAGCA
CCGTTTCTGCGGACTGGCTTTCTACGTGTTCCGCTTCCTTTAGCAGCCCTTGCGCCCTGAGTGCTTGCGG
CAGCGTGAAGCTAGCGTCTACCAGGACTTTTACCTGTCCGAAGCTCCAAGTCAGATATTTCGCTGAGGGG
CCACCCCACAACTGCACACTCCCCCGCTCTCCCGTCGAGCCCTGGTGGTGGAACACCAGCGACAGCCGAG
CACCCCCAACCACCTGTACCAACCACTAGTTGATTAGCTAAGCAGAAGGCCATCCTGACGGATGGCCTTT
TTGCGTTTAATACTGTTTAAACTCTAGAAATATTGGATCGTCGGCACCGTCACGGCCGTGGGAGGCGGCA
CGATCCGCGACGTGATGATCGGCCGCATCCCCACGGTGCTGCGCAGTGAGCTCTACGCCATCCCGGCGTT
GATCTGTGCGTTCGCTGTGCGGGCTCTAACACGTCCTAGTATGGTAGGATGAGCAACATTTCGACGCCGA
GAGATTCGCCGCCCGAAATGAGCACGATCCGCATGCTTAATTAAGAAGGAGATATACATATGAGTGTGCC
CACACAGGACGGAATGCACCGGTTCGTCGACGAGGACGTCTACCACGCTGACCGGGGCTCGCTGTCGGTA
TCCGGCGCGAAGCTGCTGTTGCCGCCGTCGTGTCCCGCGAAATTCCGCTGGGAGATGGACAACACCCGGA
AGCCGAAAAAGGTCTGGGACTTCGGACATGTCGCGCACAAACTGGTGCTCGGCAAGGGTGCCGAGTTCGA
GATCCTCGACCCCGAGGTGCACGGGCTGAAGGCGGACGGTACGCCGTCGGAGAAGCCGACCGCGACGGGC
ATGTGGCGCAAGGCCGAGGCTGAGGCTCGCAAACAGGGCAAGGTGCCGATTCACGTCGACCTGTTCACGA
AGGCGTACGACATGGCCGAAAAGGTGCGTCAGCACCCGACAGCCGGCCCGATCTTCGCCAATCCTGACGG
CGAGGCCGAGGTCGCGCTGTACTACACCGACCCCGAGACCGGCGTGCGGCTGCGTGGCCGGATCGACTGG
CTCACTGACGATATCGATGATTACAAGACGTCGATGACCGCGAACCCGGCCGAGCTGAAAACCAAGTTCT
ACAAGCTCGGCTATTTCATGCAGGCGGCCTGGTACATCGATCTACTGGTCGCCCTCGGGCTCGCCGAGAA
CCCGCGATTCCGGTTCATCACGCAGGAGAAAGAACCGCCCTACGTCGTGACTCCGATCCAGTACGACGAC
GAGGCGATCGAAGAGGGGCGGCGCCGCAACCGCCAGGCGATCCGGCTCTACGCCGACTGCATGGAATCGG
GCAAGTGGCCTGACTACAGCGACGACGTGGTCACGATCAGCCTGCCCTCGTGGGGGCTGCCGCGACCGCA
GACCGTCGGCGACGTCGTCACCGACAGCTATATCTACGACACCGACCCGCTCGAAGAGGCCGACCCGATT
GAAGGGGATTACATCTATGGCTGAAAATGCTGTCACCAAGCAGGATTCGCCCAAGGCACCCGAGACGATC
TCGCAAGTGCTGCAGGTGCTCGTGCCGCAGCTGGCGCGTGCAGTGCCCAAGGGTATGGACCCCGACCGCA
TCGCGCGGATCGTGCAAACCGAGATCCGCAAGTCGCGCAACGCGAAAGCTGCTGGCATCGCTAAGCAGTC
CCTCGACGACTGCACGCAAGAGTCATTTGCCGGTGCGCTGCTGACCTCGGCCGCGCTCGGTCTCGAGCCC
GGTGTCAACGGCGAGTGCTACCTCGTGCCCTACCGCGACACCCGGCGCGGCGTGGTCGAGTGCCAGCTGA
TCATCGGCTACCAGGGCATCGTCAAACTGTTCTGGCAGCACCCGCGCGCCTCCCGGATCGACGCGCAGTG
GGTCGGCGCGAACGACGAATTCCATTACACCATGGGCCTCAATCCGACGCTGAAACACGTGAAGGCCAAG
GGTGATCGGGGTAATCCGGTCTACTTCTACGCGATCGTCGAGGTGACCGGCGCTGAGCCGCTGTGGGACG
TGTTCACCGCCGACGAGATCAGGGAATTGCGTCGCGGCAAGGTCGGATCCTCGGGCGACATCAAGGACCC
GCAGCGCTGGATGGAGCGGAAGACCGCGCTCAAACAGGTGCTGAAGCTGGCACCGAAGACGACGCGGCTC
GACGCGGCGATCCGCGCCGACGATCGCCCGGGCACCGACCTGTCACAGTCGCAGGCGCTCGCGCTGCCGT
CGACCGTCAAGCCGACGGCCGACTACATCGACGGCGAGATCGCCGAGCCGCACGAGGTCGATACGCCACC
GAAGTCGTCGCGCGCACAACGCGCGCAGCGCGCCACCGCGCCGGCGCCCGACGTGCAGATGGCCAATCCC
GATCAGCTGAAGCGCCTCGGCGAGATCCAGAAGGCCGAAAAGTACAACGACGCCGATTGGTTCAAGTTCC
TCGCCGATTCGGCCGGCGTCAAAGCCACGCGCGCCGCCGACCTCACGTTCGACGAGGCGAAGGCTGTCAT
CGACATGTTCGACGGGCCCAACGCATGAGCGCCCCGGCGAATTCCGACGCGGTGGTTGATCTGCAACTAG
CGTACGATCGACTGCCAGGCATCAAATAAAACGAAAGGCTCAGTCGAAAGACTGGGCCTTTCGTTTTATG
CCATCATGGCCGCGGTGATCAGCTAGCCACCTGACGTCGGGGGGGGGGGAAAGCCACGTTGTGTCTCAAA
ATCTCTGATGTTACATT
