Features (pLannotate 1.2.2; 9 found; start..end, strand, type, name):
      2..79      +  CDS            TRA2_ECOLX (fragment): Protein predicted: Swiss-Prot protein existence level 4. Required for transposition of transposon Tn903. From Escherichia coli.
    126..714     +  rep_origin     ori: high-copy-number ColE1/pMB1/pBR322/pUC origin of replication
   2269..2415    -  CDS            ble (fragment): BLE_KLEPN - Experimental evidence at protein level: Swiss-Prot protein existence level 1. Binding protein with a strong affinity to the bleomycin family of antibiotics. Binds to CL990; an antimitotic-antibiotic compound. From Klebsiella pneumoniae.
   2439..3230    -  CDS            neo: KKA2_KLEPN - Also known as kan, nptII. Experimental evidence at protein level: Swiss-Prot protein existence level 1. Resistance to kanamycin, neomycin, paromomycin, ribostamycin, butirosin and gentamicin B. From Klebsiella pneumoniae.
   3262..3456    -  CDS            tnpA (fragment): TN5P_ECOLX - Also known as tnp. Experimental evidence at protein level: Swiss-Prot protein existence level 1. Mediates transposition of transposon Tn5 by a 'cut and paste' mechanism. First, the monomeric transposase binds the 19 bp inverted DNA repeats flanking the transposon. Then, dimerization of the DNA- bound transposase creates a synaptic DNA complex. After nicking of the first DNA strand, excision of the transposon proceeds through a series of intermediates. The transposase then mediates the insertion of the transposon at a new site by strand transfer. The activity of the wild- type tran
   3455..3595    -  CDS            tnpA (fragment): TN5P_ECOLX - Also known as tnp. Experimental evidence at protein level: Swiss-Prot protein existence level 1. Mediates transposition of transposon Tn5 by a 'cut and paste' mechanism. First, the monomeric transposase binds the 19 bp inverted DNA repeats flanking the transposon. Then, dimerization of the DNA- bound transposase creates a synaptic DNA complex. After nicking of the first DNA strand, excision of the transposon proceeds through a series of intermediates. The transposase then mediates the insertion of the transposon at a new site by strand transfer. The activity of the wild- type tran
   3730..3757    +  terminator     rrnB T2 terminator: transcription terminator T2 from the E. coli rrnB gene
   3793..3897    +  CDS            Y4104_STRCO (fragment): Protein inferred from homology: Swiss-Prot protein existence level 3. From Streptomyces coelicolor (strain ATCC BAA-471 / A3(2) / M145).
   6089..6135    +  terminator     rrnB T1 terminator: transcription terminator T1 from the E. coli rrnB gene
>Addgene plasmid #119879 | pDD120 | addgene full sequence | sequence record 233109 | Addgene NGS Result
CCTCACTTTCTGGCTGGATGATGGGGCGATTCAGGCCTGGTATGAGTCAGCAACACCTTCTTCACGAGGC
AGACCTCACTAGTTCCATGAGCGTCAGACCCCGTAGAAAAGATCAAAGGATCTTCTTGAGATCCTTTTTT
TCTGCGCGTAATCTGCTGCTTGCAAACAAAAAAACCACCGCTACCAGCGGTGGTTTGTTTGCCGGATCAA
GAGCTACCAACTCTTTTTCCGAAGGTAACTGGCTTCAGCAGAGCGCAGATACCAAATACTGTCCTTCTAG
TGTAGCCGTAGTTAGGCCACCACTTCAAGAACTCTGTAGCACCGCCTACATACCTCGCTCTGCTAATCCT
GTTACCAGTGGCTGCTGCCAGTGGCGATAAGTCGTGTCTTACCGGGTTGGACTCAAGACGATAGTTACCG
GATAAGGCGCAGCGGTCGGGCTGAACGGGGGGTTCGTGCACACAGCCCAGCTTGGAGCGAACGACCTACA
CCGAACTGAGATACCTACAGCGTGAGCTATGAGAAAGCGCCACGCTTCCCGAGGGGAGAAAGGCGGACAG
GTATCCGGTAAGCGGCAGGGTCGGAACAGGAGAGCGCACGAGGGAGCTTCCAGGGGGAAACGCCTGGTAT
CTTTATAGTCCTGTCGGGTTTCGCCACCTCTGACTTGAGCGTCGATTTTTGTGATGCTCGTCAGGGGGGC
GGAGCCTATGGAAAAACGCCAGCAACGCGGCCTTTTTACGGTTCCTGGCCTTTTGCTGGCCTTTTGCTCA
CATGTTCTTTCCTGCGAGGAACGTCGGGCGGTCGAGCGCGGCGTCGTCGCGTGTGGAGTTGCGCGAGCGG
GTGGTCGAGGTCGAGAAGGTGGTGCATCGGCCGGCCACGACGGCCATTGCTCGTTTGAACAGGTCTCACA
GACCATCAGGGTGCAACGCACCCGCACGGCAGGGCTGTCCCAAGGGGGACGGGCTGGTAGTGGACGTCAT
CGCAGCTGATACTCATCGCTCGATTCCTGCCAGGGCGTGATGGACAGTGCCGACCGAGCATCCCAGCTCA
TTGGCGATAGCTCTCATGGACATGCCAGTACCGCGTAGCTCCCGTATCTTCTCGCGCCGTTGCTGTGCCC
GGGACAGGTAGGCCTCTCGCGGCTCTGATGTCCACCGGATGATGCTGGCCGTCGATACGCCTGTGCGTTC
GGCGAGCTCCCGCACTGTTATCCCGTTGCGAGGCAGACGCTCAGTCATGTGTGGCCTCCTCAATTGCCAG
TCGCACCTGATCCAGTTTGGTGCTGCGTGCACGCCGGGCCTGGCCGCTGGCGACGCCGCCTTTGCGGCCA
CGGGCGGATTGGATGGTCGAGAGTGTGGCTTCGTAGACGGCGATACCGTCTTTCCAGATGCGGGATCGCG
TGGTGATCCATCGGTGAATGCTGGCGGCGATGGCGCGGGCTTCAGAGGGTGGGAGTTCCTCGGTGTAGCT
GGCGTTGAGGGCGGTGACTTCGCGGTGGAGGGCGAGTTCGAGGCCGGCGCTGTCATGAGTGGGCAGGTAG
TTGCGCATGAGGCCGGGGCGGGTGGCCCAGGTGCGAGCGGCGTGGAAGATTGCGCAGTTGCGGCCGAGTC
CTATGGGGGCGTCACGGTGGGCCTTGGTGTGCTGCCAGCGCGGGGAGGGCATGTGTGTGCCGAGTTCGGC
CTCGAGCTCGGCGAGGCTGCGCGGTTCGGTGTGGATCCAGTGCGTGTCCCAGCCTGAGTGTGTGGGGTTC
TTGGTCATCAGGCCTGAGTAGCCGATGTCCCCTTCGACGGCCCGGCGTAGCCCTTCGGTAACGGCGGCGG
CGTACGCGAGGGGCTTCCGTCGGGCGTACTCGGTGCGGGTGAACGGCTCGCGCAGCCACCAGTGCAGGTG
CGCATGCCCGTTGCTGCTGTTTTCGATCACGGCGTTCGGCATAGGGTGATTGCCTGCCGCTGACAGTGCG
CGCAGGGCGGAGTCGGGGTGGTCGACGTCGACGACGAGCAGATTGCTCAGTGTCTGCGGGTTGGCCTCGA
TGTAGCGCCGCTCAAGTGCGGCAGGGCGGCGCATTCGATAGACCCCCTCAAGGAAGTCGTTTGTTGCCAA
AGGCCAGAACGGTAGCCACATTTGCTCCCAGTCCCCACCTTCCCGCACCCCGTGTGTGTCCATGCTGGTG
ACCGTCGCATGCTCTCGAACGAAACCTGGGCATTTCCCTCGGTGTGTTCAAAGTTAATCGTGAAGCCAAG
TCAGATGTTTCGGTCTTACATAAACAACGGCGAAGAACTCCAGCATGAGATCCCCGCGCTGGAGGATCAT
CCAGCCGGCGTCCCGGAAAACGATTCCGAAGCCCAACCTTTCATAGAAGGCGGCGGTGGAATCGAAATCT
CGTGATGGCAGGTTGGGCGTCGCTTGGTCGGTCATTTCGAACCCCAGAGTCCCGCTCAGAAGAACTCGTC
AAGAAGGCGATAGAAGGCGATGCGCTGCGAATCGGGAGCGGCGATACCGTAAAGCACGAGGAAGCGGTCA
GCCCATTCGCCGCCAAGCTCTTCAGCAATATCACGGGTAGCCAACGCTATGTCCTGATAGCGGTCCGCCA
CACCCAGCCGGCCACAGTCGATGAATCCAGAAAAGCGGCCATTTTCCACCATGATATTCGGCAAGCAGGC
ATCGCCATGGGTCACGACGAGATCCTCGCCGTCGGGCATCCGCGCCTTGAGCCTGGCGAACAGTTCGGCT
GGCGCGAGCCCCTGATGCTCTTCGTCCAGATCATCCTGATCGACAAGACCGGCTTCCATCCGAGTACGTG
CTCGCTCGATGCGATGTTTCGCTTGGTGGTCGAATGGGCAGGTAGCCGGATCAAGCGTATGCAGCCGCCG
CATTGCATCAGCCATGATGGATACTTTCTCGGCAGGAGCAAGGTGAGATGACAGGAGATCCTGCCCCGGC
ACTTCGCCCAATAGCAGCCAGTCCCTTCCCGCTTCAGTGACAACGTCGAGCACAGCTGCGCAAGGAACGC
CCGTCGTGGCCAGCCACGATAGCCGCGCTGCCTCGTCTTGGAGTTCATTCAGGGCACCGGACAGGTCGGT
CTTGACAAAAAGAACCGGGCGCCCCTGCGCTGACAGCCGGAACACGGCGGCATCAGAGCAGCCGATTGTC
TGTTGTGCCCAGTCATAGCCGAATAGCCTCTCCACCCAAGCGGCCGGAGAACCTGCGTGCAATCCATCTT
GTTCAATCATGCGAAACGATCCTCATCCTGTCTCTTGATCAGATCTTGATCCCCTGCGCCATCAGATCCT
TGGCGGCAAGAAAGCCATCCAGTTTACTTTGCAGGGCTTCCCAACCTTACCAGAGGGCGCCCCAGCTGGC
AATTCCGGTTCGCTTGCTGTCCATAAAACCGCCCAGTCTAGCTATCGCCATGTAAGCCCACTGCAAGCTA
CCTGCTTTCTCTTTGCGCTTGCGTCTGACATTCATCCGGGGTCAGCACCGTTTCTGCGGACTGGCTTTCT
ACGTGTTCCGCTTCCTTTAGCAGCCCTTGCGCCCTGAGTGCTTGCGGCAGCGTGAAGCTAGCGTCTACCA
GGACTTTTACCTGTCGAAGCTCCAAGTCAGATATTTCGCTGAGGGGCCACCCCACAACTGCACACTCCCC
CGCTCTCCCGTCGAGCCCTGGTGGTGGAACACCAGCGACAGCCGAGCACCCCCAACCACCTGTACCAACC
ACTAGTTGATTAGCTAAGCAGAAGGCCATCCTGACGGATGGCCTTTTTGCGTTTAATACTGTTTAAACTC
TAGAAATATTGGATCGTCGGCACCGTCACGGCCGTGGGAGGCGGCACGATCCGCGACGTGATGATCGGCC
GCATCCCCACGGTGCTGCGCAGTGAGCTCTACGCCATCCCGGCGTTGATCTGTGCGTTCGCTGTGCGGGC
TCTAACACGTCCTAGTATGGTAGGATGAGCAACATTTCGACGCCGAGAGATTCGCCGCCCGAAATGAGCA
CGATCCGCATGCTTAATTAAGAAGGAGATATACATATGAGTGTGCCCACACAGGACGGAATGCACCGGTT
CGTCGACGAGGACGTCTACCACGCTGACCGGGGCTCGCTGTCGGTATCCGGCGCGAAGCTGCTGTTGCCG
CCGTCGTGTCCCGCGAAATTCCGCTGGGAGATGGACAACACCCGGAAGCCGAAAAAGGTCTGGGACTTCG
GACATGTCGCGCACAAACTGGTGCTCGGCAAGGGTGCCGAGTTCGAGATCCTCGACCCCGAGGTGCACGG
GCTGAAGGCGGACGGTACGCCGTCGGAGAAGCCGACCGCGACGGGCATGTGGCGCAAGGCCGAGGCTGAG
GCTCGCAAACAGGGCAAGGTGCCGATTCACGTCGACCTGTTCACGAAGGCGTACGACATGGCCGAAAAGG
TGCGTCAGCACCCGACAGCCGGCCCGATCTTCGCCAATCCTGACGGCGAGGCCGAGGTCGCGCTGTACTA
CACCGACCCCGAGACCGGCGTGCGGCTGCGTGGCCGGATCGACTGGCTCACTGACGATATCGATGATTAC
AAGACGTCGATGACCGCGAACCCGGCCGAGCTGAAAACCAAGTTCTACAAGCTCGGCTATTTCATGCAGG
CGGCCTGGTACATCGATCTACTGGTCGCCCTCGGGCTCGCCGAGAACCCGCGATTCCGGTTCATCACGCA
GGAGAAAGAACCGCCCTACGTCGTGACTCCGATCCAGTACGACGACGAGGCGATCGAAGAGGGGCGGCGC
CGCAACCGCCAGGCGATCCGGCTCTACGCCGACTGCATGGAATCGGGCAAGTGGCCTGACTACAGCGACG
ACGTGGTCACGATCAGCCTGCCCTCGTGGGGGCTGCCGCGACCGCAGACCGTCGGCGACGTCGTCACCGA
CAGCTATATCTACGACACCGACCCGCTCGAAGAGGCCGACCCGATTGAAGGGGATTACATCTATGGCTGA
AAATGCTGTCACCAAGCAGGATTCGCCCAAGGCACCCGAGACGATCTCGCAAGTGCTGCAGGTGCTCGTG
CCGCAGCTGGCGCGTGCAGTGCCCAAGGGTATGGACCCCGACCGCATCGCGCGGATCGTGCAAACCGAGA
TCCGCAAGTCGCGCAACGCGAAAGCTGCTGGCATCGCTAAGCAGTCCCTCGACGACTGCACGCAAGAGTC
ATTTGCCGGTGCGCTGCTGACCTCGGCCGCGCTCGGTCTCGAGCCCGGTGTCAACGGCGAGTGCTACCTC
GTGCCCTACCGCGACACCCGGCGCGGCGTGGTCGAGTGCCAGCTGATCATCGGCTACCAGGGCATCGTCA
AACTGTTCTGGCAGCACCCGCGCGCCTCCCGGATCGACGCGCAGTGGGTCGGCGCGAACGACGAATTCCA
TTACACCATGGGCCTCAATCCGACGCTGAAACACGTGAAGGCCAAGGGTGATCGGGGTAATCCGGTCTAC
TTCTACGCGATCGTCGAGGTGACCGGCGCTGAGCCGCTGTGGGACGTGTTCACCGCCGACGAGATCAGGG
AATTGCGTCGCGGCAAGGTCGGATCCTCGGGCGACATCAAGGACCCGCAGCGCTGGATGGAGCGGAAGAC
CGCGCTCAAACAGGTGCTGAAGCTGGCACCGAAGACGACGCGGCTCGACGCGGCGATCCGCGCCGACGAT
CGCCCGGGCACCGACCTGTCACAGTCGCAGGCGCTCGCGCTGCCGTCGACCGTCAAGCCGACGGCCGACT
ACATCGACGGCGAGATCGCCGAGCCGCACGAGGTCGATACGCCACCGAAGTCGTCGCGCGCACAACGCGC
GCAGCGCGCCACCGCGCCGGCGCCCGACGTGCAGATGGCCAATCCCGATCAGCTGAAGCGCCTCGGCGAG
ATCCAGAAGGCCGAAAAGTACAACGACGCCGATTGGTTCAAGTTCCTCGCCGATTCGGCCGGCGTCAAAG
CCACGCGCGCCGCCGACCTCACGTTCGACGAGGCGAAGGCTGTCATCGACATGTTCGACGGGCCCAACGC
ATGAGCGCCCCGGCGAATTCCGACGCGGTGGTTGATCTGCAACTAGCGTACGATCGACTGCCAGGCATCA
AATAAAACGAAAGGCTCAGTCGAAAGACTGGGCCTTTCGTTTTATGCCATCATGGCCGCGGTGATCAGCT
AGCCACCTGACGTCGGGGGGGGGGAAAGCCACGTTGTGTCTCAAAATCTCTGATGTTACATT
