>Addgene plasmid #119879 | pDD120 | depositor partial sequence | sequence record 227257 | Che9c60 and Che9c61
ATGAGTGTGCCCACACAGGACGGAATGCACCGGTTCGTCGACGAGGACGTCTACCACGCTGACCGGGGCT
CGCTGTCGGTATCCGGCGCGAAGCTGCTGTTGCCGCCGTCGTGTCCCGCGAAATTCCGCTGGGAGATGGA
CAACACCCGGAAGCCGAAAAAGGTCTGGGACTTCGGACATGTCGCGCACAAACTGGTGCTCGGCAAGGGT
GCCGAGTTCGAGATCCTCGACCCCGAGGTGCACGGGCTGAAGGCGGACGGTACGCCGTCGGAGAAGCCGA
CCGCGACGGGCATGTGGCGCAAGGCCGAGGCTGAGGCTCGCAAACAGGGCAAGGTGCCGATTCACGTCGA
CCTGTTCACGAAGGCGTACGACATGGCCGAAAAGGTGCGTCAGCACCCGACAGCCGGCCCGATCTTCGCC
AATCCTGACGGCGAGGCCGAGGTCGCGCTGTACTACACCGACCCCGAGACCGGCGTGCGGCTGCGTGGCC
GGATCGACTGGCTCACTGACGATATCGATGATTACAAGACGTCGATGACCGCGAACCCGGCCGAGCTGAA
AACCAAGTTCTACAAGCTCGGCTATTTCATGCAGGCGGCCTGGTACATCGATCTACTGGTCGCCCTCGGG
CTCGCCGAGAACCCGCGATTCCGGTTCATCACGCAGGAGAAAGAACCGCCCTACGTCGTGACTCCGATCC
AGTACGACGACGAGGCGATCGAAGAGGGGCGGCGCCGCAACCGCCAGGCGATCCGGCTCTACGCCGACTG
CATGGAATCGGGCAAGTGGCCTGACTACAGCGACGACGTGGTCACGATCAGCCTGCCCTCGTGGGGGCTG
CCGCGACCGCAGACCGTCGGCGACGTCGTCACCGACAGCTATATCTACGACACCGACCCGCTCGAAGAGG
CCGACCCGATTGAAGGGGATTACATCTATGGCTGAAAATGCTGTCACCAAGCAGGATTCGCCCAAGGCAC
CCGAGACGATCTCGCAAGTGCTGCAGGTGCTCGTGCCGCAGCTGGCGCGTGCAGTGCCCAAGGGTATGGA
CCCCGACCGCATCGCGCGGATCGTGCAAACCGAGATCCGCAAGTCGCGCAACGCGAAAGCTGCTGGCATC
GCTAAGCAGTCCCTCGACGACTGCACGCAAGAGTCATTTGCCGGTGCGCTGCTGACCTCGGCCGCGCTCG
GTCTCGAGCCCGGTGTCAACGGCGAGTGCTACCTCGTGCCCTACCGCGACACCCGGCGCGGCGTGGTCGA
GTGCCAGCTGATCATCGGCTACCAGGGCATCGTCAAACTGTTCTGGCAGCACCCGCGCGCCTCCCGGATC
GACGCGCAGTGGGTCGGCGCGAACGACGAATTCCATTACACCATGGGCCTCAATCCGACGCTGAAACACG
TGAAGGCCAAGGGTGATCGGGGTAATCCGGTCTACTTCTACGCGATCGTCGAGGTGACCGGCGCTGAGCC
GCTGTGGGACGTGTTCACCGCCGACGAGATCAGGGAATTGCGTCGCGGCAAGGTCGGATCCTCGGGCGAC
ATCAAGGACCCGCAGCGCTGGATGGAGCGGAAGACCGCGCTCAAACAGGTGCTGAAGCTGGCACCGAAGA
CGACGCGGCTCGACGCGGCGATCCGCGCCGACGATCGCCCGGGCACCGACCTGTCACAGTCGCAGGCGCT
CGCGCTGCCGTCGACCGTCAAGCCGACGGCCGACTACATCGACGGCGAGATCGCCGAGCCGCACGAGGTC
GATACGCCACCGAAGTCGTCGCGCGCACAACGCGCGCAGCGCGCCACCGCGCCGGCGCCCGACGTGCAGA
TGGCCAATCCCGATCAGCTGAAGCGCCTCGGCGAGATCCAGAAGGCCGAAAAGTACAACGACGCCGATTG
GTTCAAGTTCCTCGCCGATTCGGCCGGCGTCAAAGCCACGCGCGCCGCCGACCTCACGTTCGACGAGGCG
AAGGCTGTCATCGACATGTTCGACGGGCCCAACGCATGA
