>Addgene plasmid #119879 | pDD120 | depositor partial sequence | sequence record 227258 | pB264
CTCACATGTTCTTTCCTGCGAGGAACGTCGGGCGGTCGAGCGCGGCGTCGTCGCGTGTGGAGTTGCGCGA
GCGGGTGGTCGAGGTCGAGAAGGTGGTGCATCGGCCGGCCACGACGGCCATTGCTCGTTTGAACAGGTCT
CACAGACCATCAGGGTGCAACGCACCCGCACGGCAGGGCTGTCCCAAGGGGGACGGGCTGGTAGTGGACG
TCATCGCAGCTGATACTCATCGCTCGATTCCTGCCAGGGCGTGATGGACAGTGCCGACCGAGCATCCCAG
CTCATTGGCGATAGCTCTCATGGACATGCCAGTACCGCGTAGCTCCCGTATCTTCTCGCGCCGTTGCTGT
GCCCGGGACAGGTAGGCCTCTCGCGGCTCTGATGTCCACCGGATGATGCTGGCCGTCGATACGCCTGTGC
GTTCGGCGAGCTCCCGCACTGTTATCCCGTTGCGAGGCAGACGCTCAGTCATGTGTGGCCTCCTCAATTG
CCAGTCGCACCTGATCCAGTTTGGTGCTGCGTGCACGCCGGGCCTGGCCGCTGGCGACGCCGCCTTTGCG
GCCACGGGCGGATTGGATGGTCGAGAGTGTGGCTTCGTAGACGGCGATACCGTCTTTCCAGATGCGGGAT
CGCGTGGTGATCCATCGGTGAATGCTGGCGGCGATGGCGCGGGCTTCAGAGGGTGGGAGTTCCTCGGTGT
AGCTGGCGTTGAGGGCGGTGACTTCGCGGTGGAGGGCGAGTTCGAGGCCGGCGCTGTCATGAGTGGGCAG
GTAGTTGCGCATGAGGCCGGGGCGGGTGGCCCAGGTGCGAGCGGCGTGGAAGATTGCGCAGTTGCGGCCG
AGTCCTATGGGGGCGTCACGGTGGGCCTTGGTGTGCTGCCAGCGCGGGGAGGGCATGTGTGTGCCGAGTT
CGGCCTCGAGCTCGGCGAGGCTGCGCGGTTCGGTGTGGATCCAGTGCGTGTCCCAGCCTGAGTGTGTGGG
GTTCTTGGTCATCAGGCCTGAGTAGCCGATGTCCCCTTCGACGGCCCGGCGTAGCCCTTCGGTAACGGCG
GCGGCGTACGCGAGGGGCTTCCGTCGGGCGTACTCGGTGCGGGTGAACGGCTCGCGCAGCCACCAGTGCA
GGTGCGCATGCCCGTTGCTGCTGTTTTCGATCACGGCGTTCGGCATAGGGTGATTGCCTGCCGCTGACAG
TGCGCGCAGGGCGGAGTCGGGGTGGTCGACGTCGACGACGAGCAGATTGCTCAGTGTCTGCGGGTTGGCC
TCGATGTAGCGCCGCTCAAGTGCGGCAGGGCGGCGCATTCGATAGACCCCCTCAAGGAAGTCGTTTGTTG
CCAAAGGCCAGAACGGTAGCCACATTTGCTCCCAGTCCCCACCTTCCCGCACCCCGTGTGTGTCCATGCT
GGTGACCGTCGCATGCTCTCGAACGAAACCTGGGCATTTCCCTCGGTGTGTTCAAAGTTAATCGTGAAGC
CAAGTCAGATGTTTCGGTCTTACATAAACGCGAAG
